Addgene plasmid #149497: pILxR5
Purpose: Broad-Host range expression vector, pUC origin, Tn7 recognition sites, LuxR activator, PLuxB promoter, mRFP, Gentamicin Resistance Marker.
Depositing lab: Christopher Reisch. Depositing organization: University of Florida. Publication: A plasmid toolbox for controlled gene expression across the Proteobacteria. Schuster LA, Reisch CR. Nucleic Acids Res. 2021 Jun 14. pii: 6298615. doi: 10.1093/nar/gkab496. PubMed 34125913.
Backbone
  Vector backbone: Unspecified
  Vector type: Bacterial Expression, Synthetic Biology
Growth in bacteria
  Bacterial resistance: Gentamicin, 10 μg/mL
  Growth temperature: 37°C
  Growth strain: DH5alpha
  Copy number: Low Copy
Gene/Insert
  Gene/Insert name: LuxR-mRFP
  Species: Synthetic
  Promoter: PLuxB
  Cloning method: Ligation Independent Cloning
Resource information
  A portion of this plasmid was derived from a plasmid made by: sAJM.1506 was received from Addgene from a deposit by Christopher Voight (Addgene plasmid # 108254)
Terms and licenses: Academic/Nonprofit Terms; Industry Terms: Not Available to Industry
How to cite: pILxR5 was a gift from Christopher Reisch (Addgene plasmid # 149497 ; http://n2t.net/addgene:149497 ; RRID:Addgene_149497)
