[The description below was written by a language model from this plasmid's Addgene catalogue record and pLannotate feature annotations shown in this document.]
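Description:
pILxR5 is a bacterial expression and synthetic-biology plasmid from a toolbox built for controlled gene expression across the Proteobacteria. It replicates in E. coli from a ColE1/pUC-type origin and carries mini-Tn7 left and right ends, so although the catalogue calls it a broad-host-range vector, that breadth most likely comes from Tn7 transposition of the cargo into a recipient chromosome, since the table shows no broad-host replicon. The backbone is listed as unspecified. The catalogue gives gentamicin as the selection and describes the plasmid as low copy, whereas the feature table annotates a high-copy pUC-type origin. The table also finds an intact β-lactamase (AmpR) gene with its promoter that the catalogue entry does not mention. A fragment of the pBR322 bom region and several short lacZα, lacI, rop and CmR fragments appear to be cloning remnants.

The payload on the circular map lies between Tn7R and Tn7L. It comprises the Aliivibrio fischeri luxR gene, encoding the acyl-homoserine lactone-responsive transcriptional activator, apparently driven by a lacI promoter fragment. This is divergently oriented from an mRFP1 reporter that the catalogue places under the PLuxB promoter, although that promoter is not itself annotated. An sTRSV hammerhead ribozyme lies upstream of mRFP1 and probably acts as an insulator that cleaves the 5′ leader to standardise the transcript. Lambda t0 and rrnB T1 terminators shield the cassette. The gentamicin acetyltransferase gene, expressed from a class 1 integron Pc promoter, is flanked by FRT sites, allowing FLP-mediated removal of the marker after integration. The AmpR gene and origin fall outside the Tn7 ends and would not be transposed.

The construct serves to characterise LuxR/PLuxB-inducible expression in diverse hosts by red fluorescence. Part of it derives from a previously deposited sensor strain.
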