Features (pLannotate 1.2.2; 22 found; start..end, strand, type, name):
      1..30      -  CDS            lacZα (fragment): LacZα fragment of β-galactosidase; lacZ fragment
     34..783     -  CDS            luxR: LUXR_ALIFS - Experimental evidence at protein level: Swiss-Prot protein existence level 1. Transcriptional activator of the bioluminescence operon. Binds to the OHHL autoinducer. From Aliivibrio fischeri (Vibrio fischeri).
    823..868     -  promoter       lacI promoter (fragment): lacI
   1006..1055    +  misc_RNA       sTRSV HHRz: hammerhead ribozyme from the tobacco ringspot virus satellite RNA (Khvorova et al., 2003)
   1118..1792    +  CDS            mRFP1: mRFP1 is a basic (constitutively fluorescent) red fluorescent protein published in 2002, derived from Discosoma sp.. It is reported to be a somewhat slowly-maturing monomer with low acid sensitivity.
   1875..2040    -  mobile_element Tn7L: mini-Tn7 element (left end of the Tn7 transposon) Tn7
   2073..2127    -  CDS            lacI (fragment): lac repressor; lacI; The lac repressor binds to the lac operator to inhibit transcription in E. coli. This inhibition can be relieved by adding lactose or isopropyl-β-D-thiogalactopyranoside (IPTG).
   2310..2898    -  rep_origin     ori: high-copy-number ColE1/pMB1/pBR322/pUC origin of replication
   3069..3929    -  CDS            AmpR: β-lactamase; bla; confers resistance to ampicillin, carbenicillin, and related antibiotics
   3930..4034    -  promoter       AmpR promoter: bla
   4129..4164    +  CDS            rop (fragment): Rop protein, which maintains plasmids at low copy number; rop
   4266..4365    +  misc_feature   bom (fragment): basis of mobility region from pBR322
   4371..4439    -  CDS            lacZα (fragment): LacZα fragment of β-galactosidase; lacZ fragment
   4511..4709    -  mobile_element Tn7R (fragment): mini-Tn7 element (right end of the Tn7 transposon) Tn7
   4713..4737    -  misc_feature   MCS (fragment): pBluescript multiple cloning site
   4758..4852    +  terminator     lambda t0 terminator: transcription terminator from phage lambda
   4862..4891    +  CDS            CmR (fragment): chloramphenicol acetyltransferase confers resistance to chloramphenicol
   4955..5041    +  terminator     rrnB T1 terminator: Escherichia coli rrnB; transcription terminator T1 from the E. coli rrnB gene
   5101..5134    +  protein_bind   FRT (minimal): supports FLP-mediated excision but not integration (Turan and Bode, 2011) FLP recombinase from the Saccharomyces cerevisiae 2μ plasmid
   5264..5797    -  CDS            GmR: gentamycin acetyltransferase; aacC1; confers resistance to gentamycin
   5986..6014    -  promoter       Pc promoter: intI1 (promoter lies within the coding sequence); class 1 integron promoter
   6055..6102    +  protein_bind   FRT: FLP-mediated recombination occurs in the 8-bp core sequence TCTAGAAA (Turan and Bode, 2011). FLP recombinase from the Saccharomyces cerevisiae 2μ plasmid
>Addgene plasmid #149497 | pILxR5 | addgene full sequence | sequence record 315035 | Addgene NGS Result
GTCACGACGTTGTAAAACGACGGCCAGTGATCAATTTTTAAAGTATGGGCAATCAATTGCTCCTGTTAAA
ATTGCTTTAGAAATACTTTGGCAGCGGTTTGTTGTATTGAGTTTCATTTGCGCATTGGTTAAATGGAAAG
TGACAGTACGCTCACTGCAACCTAATATTTTTGAAATATCCCAAGAGCTTTTTCCTTCGCATGCCCACGC
TAAACATTCTTTTTCTCTTTTGGTTAAATCGTTGTTTGATTTATTATTTGCTATATTTATTTTTCGATAA
TTATCAACTAGAGAAGGAACAATTAATGGTATGTTCATACACGCATGTAAAAATAAACTATCTATATAGT
TGTCTTTTTCTGAATGTGCAAAACTAAGCATTCCGAAGCCATTGTTAGCCGTATGAATAGGGAAACTAAA
CCCAGTGATAAGACCTGATGTTTTCGCTTCTTTAATTACATTTGGAGATTTTTTATTTACAGCATTGTTT
TCAAATATATTCCAATTAATTGGTGAATGATTGGAGTTAGAATAATCTACTATAGGATCATATTTTATCA
AATTAGCGTCATCATAATATTGCCTCCATTTTTTAGGGTAATTATCTAGGATTGAAATATCAGATTTAAC
CATAGAATGAGGATAAATGATCGCGAGTAAATAATATTCACAATGTACCATTTTAGTCATATCAGATAAG
CATTGATTAATATCATTATTGCTTCTACAAGCTTTAATTTTATTAATTATTCTGTATGTGTCGTCGGCAT
TTATGTTTTTCATTCTGCCCCTCCGAAAGGCTTAAGTCCTCGCGTAGTACCTGGGCGCTATCATGCCATA
CCGCGAAAGGTTTTGCGCCATTCGATGGCGCGCCGCCCAATTATTGAAGGCCTCCCTAACGGGGGGCCTT
TTTTTGTTTCTGGTCTCCCGCTTAACGATCGTTGGCTGACCTGTAGGATCGTACAGGTTTACGCAAGAAA
ATGGTTTGTTACAGTCGAATAAAAGCTGTCACCGGATGTGCTTTCCGGTCTGATGAGTCCGTGAGGACGA
AACAGCCTCTACAAATAATTTTGTTTAAGAACTGGGAAGAGCGCAGATTAAAGAGGAGAAATACTAGATG
GCTTCCTCCGAAGACGTTATCAAAGAGTTCATGCGTTTCAAAGTTCGTATGGAAGGTTCCGTTAACGGTC
ACGAGTTCGAAATCGAAGGTGAAGGTGAAGGTCGTCCGTACGAAGGTACCCAGACCGCTAAACTGAAAGT
TACCAAAGGTGGTCCGCTGCCGTTCGCTTGGGACATCCTGTCCCCGCAGTTCCAGTACGGTTCCAAAGCT
TACGTTAAACACCCGGCTGACATCCCGGACTACCTGAAACTGTCCTTCCCGGAAGGTTTCAAATGGGAAC
GTGTTATGAACTTCGAAGACGGTGGTGTTGTTACCGTTACCCAGGACTCCTCCCTGCAAGACGGTGAGTT
CATCTACAAAGTTAAACTGCGTGGTACCAACTTCCCGTCCGACGGTCCGGTTATGCAGAAAAAAACCATG
GGTTGGGAAGCTTCCACCGAACGTATGTACCCGGAAGACGGTGCTCTGAAAGGTGAAATCAAAATGCGTC
TGAAACTGAAAGACGGTGGTCACTACGACGCTGAAGTTAAAACCACCTACATGGCTAAAAAACCGGTTCA
GCTGCCGGGTGCTTACAAAACCGACATCAAACTGGACATCACCTCCCACAACGAAGACTACACCATCGTT
GAACAGTACGAACGTGCTGAAGGTCGTCACTCCACCGGTGCTTAATAACGCTGATAGTGCTAGTGTAGAT
CGCGCTTTCCAGTCGGGAAACCTGTCGTGGTACCTCGCGAAGGCCTTGCAGGCCAACCAGATAAGTGAAA
TCTAGTTCCAAACTATTTTGTCATTTTTAATTTTCGTATTAGCTTACGACGCTACACCCAGTTCCCATCT
ATTTTGTCACTCTTCCCTAAATAATCCTTAAAAACTCCATTTCCACCCCTCCCAGTTCCCAACTATTTTG
TCCGCCCACAGCGGGGCATTTTTCTTCCTGTTATGTTTGGGCGCTGCATTAATGAATCGGCCAACGCGCG
GGGAGAGGCGGTTTGCGTATTGGGCGCTCTTCCGCTTCCTCGCTCACTGACCCGCTGCGCTCGGTCGTTC
GGCTGCGGCGAGCGGTATCAGCTCACTCAAAGGCGGTAATACGGTTATCCACAGAATCAGGGGATAACGC
AGGAAAGAACATGTGAGCAAAAGGCCAGCAAAAGGCCAGGAACCGTAAAAAGGCCGCGTTGCTGGCGTTT
TTCCATAGGCTCCGCCCCCCTGACGAGCATCACAAAAATCGACGCTCAAGTCAGAGGTGGCGAAACCCGA
CAGGACTATAAAGATACCAGGCGTTTCCCCCTGGAAGCTCCCTCGTGCGCTCTCCTGTTCCGACCCTGCC
GCTTACCGGATACCTGTCCGCCTTTCTCCCTTCGGGAAGCGTGGCGCTTTCTCATAGCTCACGCTGTAGG
TATCTCAGTTCGGTGTAGGTCGTTCGCTCCAAGCTGGGCTGTGTGCACGAACCCCCCGTTCAGCCCGACC
GCTGCGCCTTATCCGGTAACTATCGTCTTGAGTCCAACCCGGTAAGACACGACTTATCGCCACTGGCAGC
AGCCACTGGTAACAGGATTAGCAGAGCGAGGTATGTAGGCGGTGCTACAGAGTTCTTGAAGTGGTGGCCT
AACTACGGCTACACTAGAAGAACAGTATTTGGTATCTGCGCTCTGCTGAAGCCAGTTACCTTCGGAAAAA
GAGTTGGTAGCTCTTGATCCGGCAAACAAACCACCGCTGGTAGCGGTGGTTTTTTTGTTTGCAAGCAGCA
GATTACGCGCAGAAAAAAAGGATCTCAAGAAGATCCTTTGATCTTTTCTACGGGGTCTGACGCTCAGTGG
AACGAAAACTCACGTTAAGGGATTTTGGTCATGAGATTATCAAAAAGGATCTTCACCTAGATCCTTTTAA
ATTAAAAATGAAGTTTTAAATCAATCTAAAGTATATATGAGTAAACTTGGTCTGACAGTTACCAATGCTT
AATCAGTGAGGCACCTATCTCAGCGATCTGTCTATTTCGTTCATCCATAGTTGCCTGACTCCCCGTCGTG
TAGATAACTACGATACGGGAGGGCTTACCATCTGGCCCCAGTGCTGCAATGATACCGCGAGACCCACGCT
CACCGGCTCCAGATTTATCAGCAATAAACCAGCCAGCCGGAAGGGCCGAGCGCAGAAGTGGTCCTGCAAC
TTTATCCGCCTCCATCCAGTCTATTAATTGTTGCCGGGAAGCTAGAGTAAGTAGTTCGCCAGTTAATAGT
TTGCGCAACGTTGTTGCCATTGCTACAGGCATCGTGGTGTCACGCTCGTCGTTTGGTATGGCTTCATTCA
GCTCCGGTTCCCAACGATCAAGGCGAGTTACATGATCCCCCATGTTGTGCAAAAAAGCGGTTAGCTCCTT
CGGTCCTCCGATCGTTGTCAGAAGTAAGTTGGCCGCAGTGTTATCACTCATGGTTATGGCAGCACTGCAT
AATTCTCTTACTGTCATGCCATCCGTAAGATGCTTTTCTGTGACTGGTGAGTACTCAACCAAGTCATTCT
GAGAATAGTGTATGCGGCGACCGAGTTGCTCTTGCCCGGCGTCAATACGGGATAATACCGCGCCACATAG
CAGAACTTTAAAAGTGCTCATCATTGGAAAACGTTCTTCGGGGCGAAAACTCTCAAGGATCTTACCGCTG
TTGAGATCCAGTTCGATGTAACCCACTCGTGCACCCAACTGATCTTCAGCATCTTTTACTTTCACCAGCG
TTTCTGGGTGAGCAAAAACAGGAAGGCAAAATGCCGCAAAAAAGGGAATAAGGGCGACACGGAAATGTTG
AATACTCATACTCTTCCTTTTTCAATATTATTGAAGCATTTATCAGGGTTATTGTCTCATGAGCGGATAC
ATATTTGAATGTATTTAGAAAAATAAACAAATAGGGGTTCCGCGCACATTTCCCCGAAAAGTGCCACCTG
ACGTCTAAGAAACCATTATTATCATGACATTAACCTATAAAAATAGGCGTATCACGAGGCCCTTTCGTCT
CGCGCGTTTCGGTGATGACGGTGAAAACCTCTGACACATGCAGCTCCCGGAGACGGTCACAGCTTGTCTG
TAAGCGGATGCCGGGAGCAGACAAGCCCGTCAGGGCGCGTCAGCGGGTGTTGGCGGGTGTCGGGGCTGGC
TTAACTATGCGGCATCAGAGCAGATTGTACTGAGAGTGCACCATATGCGGTGTGAAATACCGCACAGATG
CGTAAGGAGAAAATACCGCATCAGGCGCCATTCGCCATTCAGGCTGCGCAACTGTTGGGAAGGGCGATCG
GTGCGGGCCTCTTCGCTATTACGCCAGCTAGAGGACCAGCCGCGTAACCTGGCAAAATCGGTTACGGTTG
AGTAATAAATGGATGCCCTGCGTAAGCGGGTGTGGGCGGACAATAAAGTCTTAAACTGAACAAAATAGAT
CTAAACTATGACAATAAAGTCTTAAACTAGACAGAATAGTTGTAAACTGAAATCAGTCCAGTTATGCTGT
GAAAAAGCATACTGGACTTTTGTTATGGCTAAAGCAAACTCTTCATTTTCTGAAGTGCAAATTGCCCGTC
GTATTAAAGAGGGGCGTGGGGTTCGAGGTCGACGGTATCGATAAGCTAGCTTAATTAGCTGAGCTTGGAC
TCCTGTTGATAGATCCAGTAATGACCTCAGAACTCCATCTGGATTTGTTCAGAACGCTCGGTTGCCGCCG
GGCGTTTTTTATTGGTGAGAATCCAAGCTAGACTGCGATGAGTGGCAGGGCGGGGCGTAATTTTTTTAAG
GCAGTTATTGGTGCCCTTAAACGCCTGGGGTAATGACTCTCTAGCTTGAGGCATCAAATAAAACGAAAGG
CTCAGTCGAAAGACTGGGCCTTTCGTTTTATCTGTTGTTTGTCGGTGAACGCTCTCCTGAGTAGGACAAA
TCCGCCGCTAGGAGCTTGCGGCCCGGACGATCGAATTGGGGATCTTGAAGTACCTATTCCGAAGTTCCTA
TTCTCTAGAAAGTATAGGAACTTCAGAGCGCTTTTGAAGCTGATGTGCTTAAAAACTTACTCAATGGAAT
TCTAGATCGAATTGGCCGCGGCGTTGTGACAATTTACCGAACAACTCCGCGGCCGGGAAGCCGATCTCGG
CTTGAACGAATTGTTAGGTGGCGGTACTTGGGTCGATATCAAAGTGCATCACTTCTTCCCGTATGCCCAA
CTTTGTATAGAGAGCCACTGCGGGATCGTCACCGTAATCTGCTTGCACGTAGATCACATAAGCACCAAGC
GCGTTGGCCTCATGCTTGAGGAGATTGATGAGCGCGGTGGCAATGCCCTGCCTCCGGTGCTCGCCGGAGA
CTGCGAGATCATAGATATAGATCTCACTACGCGGCTGCTCAAACTTGGGCAGAACGTAAGCCGCGAGAGC
GCCAACAACCGCTTCTTGGTCGAAGGCAGCAAGCGCGATGAATGTCTTACTACGGAGCAAGTTCCCGAGG
TAATCGGAGTCCGGCTGATGTTGGGAGTAGGTGGCTACGTCTCCGAACTCACGACCGAAAAGATCAAGAG
CAGCCCGCATGGATTTGACTTGGTCAGGGCCGAGCCTACATGTGCGAATGATGCCCATACTTGAGCCACC
TAACTTTGTTTTAGGGCGACTGCCCTGCTGCGTAACATCGTTGCTGCTGCGTAACATCGTTGCTGCTCCA
TAACATCAAACATCGACCCACGGCGTAACGCGCTTGCTGCTTGGATGCCCGAGGCATAGACTGTACAAAA
AAACAGTCATAACAAGCCATGAAAACCGCCACTGCGCCGTTACCACCGCTGCGTTCGGTCAAGGTTCTGG
ACCAGTTGCGTGAGCGCATACGCTACTTGCATTACAGTTTACGAACCGAACAGGCTTATGTCAATTCGAT
CCATTGCTGTTGACAAAGGGAATCAGGGGATCTTGAAGTTCCTATTCCGAAGTTCCTATTCTCTAGAAAG
TATAGGAACTTCAGAGCGCTTTTGAAGCTAATTCGATCATGCATGAGCTCACTAG
